Addgene plasmid #22914: pAAV-fPV-GFP
Depositing lab: Edward Callaway. Depositing organization: Salk Institute for Biological Studies. Publication: Short Promoters in Viral Vectors Drive Selective Expression in Mammalian Inhibitory Neurons, but do not Restrict Activity to Specific Inhibitory Cell-Types. Nathanson JL, Jappelli R, Scheeff ED, Manning G, Obata K, Brenner S, Callaway EM. Front Neural Circuits. 2009 Nov 9;3:19. doi: 10.3389/neuro.04.019.2009. eCollection 2009. PubMed 19949461.
Backbone
  Vector backbone: pAAV
  Backbone size w/o insert (bp): 4000
  Vector type: Mammalian Expression, AAV
Growth in bacteria
  Bacterial resistance: Ampicillin, 100 μg/mL
  Growth temperature: 37°C
  Growth strain: Stbl3
  Growth instructions: Stbl3
  Copy number: High Copy
Gene/Insert
  Gene/Insert name: fugu parvalbumin promoter driving GFP
  Species: takifugu rubripes (fugu)
  Insert size (bp): 4100
  Cloning method: Restriction Enzyme
  Sequencing primers: 5′ Unknown; 3′ SP6
Terms and licenses: Academic/Nonprofit Terms; Industry Terms: Not Available to Industry
Depositor comments: Depositor used a previous fugu genome sequence, and this may be different to the current version.
How to cite: pAAV-fPV-GFP was a gift from Edward Callaway (Addgene plasmid # 22914 ; http://n2t.net/addgene:22914 ; RRID:Addgene_22914)
