[The description below was written by a language model from this plasmid's Addgene catalogue record and pLannotate feature annotations shown in this document.]
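Description:
pAAV-fPV-GFP is an adeno-associated virus transfer plasmid for mammalian expression, built on a pAAV backbone and totalling about 8.1 kb. It is propagated in E. coli through a high-copy ColE1/pUC-type origin and selected with ampicillin via the β-lactamase gene and its own promoter. An f1 phage origin is also present, along with short remnants of M13 genes, lacZα, lacI, rop and bom that are carry-over from earlier cloning vectors and have no evident role. A recombination-deficient strain is recorded for growth, which is usual for plasmids carrying repeat-rich ITRs.

The payload lies between two AAV2 inverted terminal repeats, which are the cis elements needed for replication and packaging of the intervening DNA into AAV particles when Rep/Cap and helper functions are supplied in trans. According to the catalogue entry, the insert is a promoter fragment from the parvalbumin gene of the pufferfish Takifugu rubripes driving GFP. The annotation software does not label this promoter, but the roughly 2.5 kb unannotated stretch between the left ITR and the β-globin intron is presumably where it sits. Downstream come a truncated human β-globin intron, commonly included to improve transcript processing and expression, then a polylinker remnant, the EGFP coding sequence, a reverse-oriented SP6 promoter that serves as a sequencing primer site, and the bovine growth hormone polyadenylation signal.

The construct comes from work testing whether short promoters in viral vectors can direct expression selectively to mammalian inhibitory neurons, with EGFP fluorescence reporting which cells are active for the promoter. The depositor notes that the promoter was derived from an earlier fugu genome assembly and may differ from the current version.
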