Features (pLannotate 1.2.2; 17 found; start..end, strand, type, name):
      3..136     -  repeat_region  AAV2 ITR: inverted terminal repeat of adeno-associated virus serotype 2 inverted
   2638..3112    +  intron         β-globin intron: internally truncated intron from human β-globin
   3193..3232    +  misc_feature   MCS (fragment): pBluescript multiple cloning site
   3249..3965    +  CDS            EGFP: EGFP is a basic (constitutively fluorescent) green fluorescent protein published in 1996, derived from Aequorea victoria. It is reported to be a rapidly-maturing weak dimer with moderate acid sensitivity.
   4026..4044    -  promoter       SP6 promoter: promoter for bacteriophage SP6 RNA polymerase
   4070..4181    +  polyA_signal   bGH poly(A) signal: bovine growth hormone polyadenylation signal
   4325..4452    +  repeat_region  AAV2 ITR (fragment): inverted terminal repeat of adeno-associated virus serotype 2 inverted
   4450..4522    +  CDS            lacZα (fragment): LacZα fragment of β-galactosidase; lacZ fragment
   4531..4884    +  CDS            M13 gene IV (fragment) (sequence partly withheld): pIV; IV; phage assembly
   4872..5327    +  rep_origin     f1 ori (sequence partly withheld): f1 bacteriophage origin of replication; arrow indicates direction of (+) strand synthesis
   5390..5793    +  CDS            M13 gene II (fragment) (sequence partly withheld): pII; II; replication
   5800..5899    -  misc_feature   bom (fragment): basis of mobility region from pBR322
   6001..6036    -  CDS            rop (fragment): Rop protein, which maintains plasmids at low copy number; rop
   6131..6235    +  promoter       AmpR promoter: bla
   6236..7096    +  CDS            AmpR: β-lactamase; bla; confers resistance to ampicillin, carbenicillin, and related antibiotics
   7267..7855    +  rep_origin     ori: high-copy-number ColE1/pMB1/pBR322/pUC origin of replication
   8038..4       +  CDS            lacI (fragment) (across the origin): lac repressor; lacI; The lac repressor binds to the lac operator to inhibit transcription in E. coli. This inhibition can be relieved by adding lactose or isopropyl-β-D-thiogalactopyranoside (IPTG).
>Addgene plasmid #22914 | pAAV-fPV-GFP | depositor full sequence | sequence record 10500 | Author sequence
CAGCAGCTGCGCGCTCGCTCGCTCACTGAGGCCGCCCGGGCAAAGCCCGGGCGTCGGGCGACCTTTGGTC
GCCCGGCCTCAGTGAGCGAGCGAGCGCGCAGAGAGGGAGTGGCCAACTCCATCACTAGGGGTTCCTTGTA
GTTAATGATTAACCCGCCATGCTACTTATCTACGTAGCCATGCTCTAGAGGATCCTTCGAAAAGCTTGTA
TACGGCCGGCCACGCGTCAGTTTCTGATACCTATTTTTGAGCTGACACGAGCTTGTGAAAACAACTGCTG
GTTGATTGCGTGTTTGCATTGTCACATCTGTACAGAATGTCAGTGGTTGCACAATTTCTGGGGGGGATTC
TCCAAACTACAGCGCTGTTTTACCGGACTGAGCAATGTCAACTACATATTAAAAAGTTAAAGGGCAGATT
TTCTGTCTAACGTGCAGATTATGTTGGATTTAATCAAGAACTTCATAGGACTGTTCTCTCCTTGTGATTC
CCCATAATTCCTACAGTCTATGTGACAGCGAACACATCATGCTGCCCTCTTTTCTCAGCCTTGAGCCTGT
GTGTGTGTGTGTGTGTGTGTGTGTGTGTGTGTGTGTGTGTGTTAGTGATGGGCTCTGGAGCTTCTCTGAA
CAGATATTTCAGAGCTTCTTACGTAACAGGTCCCGCTGCACCTCAATCCTTAACTACAGATGTGTCCCAG
CTGATCCAAAACGGGCCATATGACTTGATCAGGTGTTAACAGTGGTGGAAAAAACCCTGGGAGAGGACAC
AAGCAGAAAAGAGCAGTGCATGGGTGAAAGTAAAAAAAACTTCATGCCTGTTTTTAGAGGTAATAATGGA
GCATGTATTGATTTATGTGGAGTGTGTAGGTGTGAGCATCATTATTTAATCAACCTTCCCGGTGGGTGCT
GCCCTGTGATTGCTGATGTAATGAGGTACCAAAACATCAATATCTGGAGGTAGCTCTGCAAACATGCGAT
GGAAGCATGAAAATCTGCCTCGGTTTACAGTCTCGGGCTGCCTCTCAGCACTGGGATGGATCACACTATT
TGATTGAAGGCACATTTGCCACAGCTCTGCAAAGGTGGAGCAACCTGCACATTAGCTCTTAAGTCACAAA
TCACTCTGCAAAAGTCTAAAATCACCGAGAATGATAAAACTTTTAAAATGCAGAGATCCTGAAAAAACAC
AAGGCATAAAAAAAGAAAGACAAATATGTTGTCTCCATAGTAACCATATCTCTAATAAAGACCCGACCAT
GCAGATAGTTTTGACCTTGATATATTTTTTAGGTTGATTACAACCTCTGAAATCCTAAATGTTGGTGCTA
AAAAGATTTAATTTTAACTATCTGTACCAGGGGAAGGTGGACGGTTTGGCCTCTCATTACTTAACGGTTT
GGCCGTCTGACAACCAAACGCCCAACAACTTGGTGGATTCCTTTTAAAACCGCACCATCTCCCACGCACG
CCCCCACGCAGCAGCCGTAACATTAGCACTAAATATACCACTCTAACCAGTGCCTGCAGTGCAGTCGTGC
ATGTTTGGCAAAGAGTGGGGCTTCCTTCTCCCACTCTGCTCAGCCAACTGCCTGACCAGGACCTACGGGG
TCGCGGGAGGGTTTGTGCCGTGCAGTTCTTGCCATCTCGGTTCTGGTCAGTTTTGTCAACTATATTGTAA
TCACCGTGATTGACAGGTGAACTCTGGTTGCACAGAAGGAGGTTGAACTGCACAGAAGGAGAACTTCAGC
TCAGACTGCTCACGCTGGCATGCCTCGATCTAAAATAAACTCTCTCCAACTTTTCTTTCCTTGACATTGT
AGGTTAAATCAGAAGTCTGAGCTCTGCTCTGAACTTTCCAACTCTTTCTTTCTGTCATTATTGAGAAGCG
TCTCTATAAAACCAATTAGACTTAAACATACATACATACATACATACATACATACATACATACATACATA
CATACATACATACATACATACATACATACATACATATGGCATGTGATCAAACATATGTGATATCTTTGTC
TGAGATGCCTGAGCCTAGGAACAGGTTAGAGGGCCAGAACATCGTGACATACCTGAACTGTCTGTGGTAA
CTTAATCAAAGATAACTGAGCTGCAATCACTGGGCAGTTTCAGCATCTTCTCACAGCCCAGAGCACTTCA
GCAAACACTTGTTAAAGAAGAAATTAGACTCTCCAAAGACTTCTGTGTCATAATCATGAAGACAAGAGAT
ATTTTGGCTTCGATTTGTACATCATTACCTGTACTTTGAAGGGATAAAAATAAAACAAAAGCTTCAACAT
CTGGTCAGCACACATGGTTCGGTCTCTGTGTACAGTCGCAGACGGCTCAGGCCTGACCCCTATCGACACC
TGTCTGCTACTACAACAGATCTATTACACTCTTCGCAGTTAAAAATGATTTACTTCATTTAAAAAAAGTC
CGCCATCCAACAAAACGTGTGTTCTGGCATGCAGATCAAACATCAGATTAGGGATTTTTGTACACTACCT
TCCTCAGTTACAGCTGATATATATCTTTTCTGCTTTTCCACTGACCTTTAACCTCCTCCTGTCTTTTCAG
CTGGCAAAGCTAGCGGCGCGCCGAGCTCGGATCCTGAGAACTTCAGGGTGAGTCTATGGGACCCTTGATG
TTTTCTTTCCCCTTCTTTTCTATGGTTAAGTTCATGTCATAGAAGGAGAGAAGTAACAGGGTACACATAT
TGACCAAATCAGGGTAATTTTGCATTTGTAATTTTAAAAAATGCTTTCTTCTTTTAATATACTTTTTTGT
TTATCTTATTTCTAATACTTTCCCTAATCTCTTTCTTTCAGGGCAATAATGATACAATGTATCATGCCTC
TTTGCACCATTCTAAAGAATAACAGTGATAATTTCTGGGTTAAGGCAATAGCAATATTTCTGCATATAAA
TATTTCTGCATATAAATTGTAACTGATGTAAGAGGTTTCATATTGCTAATAGCAGCTACAATCCAGCTAC
CATTCTGCTTTTATTTTATGGTTGGGATAAGGCTGGATTATTCTGAGTCCAAGCTAGGCCCTTTTGCTAA
TCATGTTCATACCTCTTATCTTCCTCCCACAGCTCCTGGGCAACGTGCTGGTCTGTGTGCTGGCCCATCA
CTTTGGCAAAGCACGTGAATTCGAAGATCTGGCCGCCTGGGCCTCTAGAACTAGTGGATCCCCCGGGCTG
CAGGAATTCGATGCTACCGGTCGCCACCATGGTGAGCAAGGGCGAGGAGCTGTTCACCGGGGTGGTGCCC
ATCCTGGTCGAGCTGGACGGCGACGTAAACGGCCACAAGTTCAGCGTGTCCGGCGAGGGCGAGGGCGATG
CCACCTACGGCAAGCTGACCCTGAAGTTCATCTGCACCACCGGCAAGCTGCCCGTGCCCTGGCCCACCCT
CGTGACCACCCTGACCTACGGCGTGCAGTGCTTCAGCCGCTACCCCGACCACATGAAGCAGCACGACTTC
TTCAAGTCCGCCATGCCCGAAGGCTACGTCCAGGAGCGCACCATCTTCTTCAAGGACGACGGCAACTACA
AGACCCGCGCCGAGGTGAAGTTCGAGGGCGACACCCTGGTGAACCGCATCGAGCTGAAGGGCATCGACTT
CAAGGAGGACGGCAACATCCTGGGGCACAAGCTGGAGTACAACTACAACAGCCACAACGTCTATATCATG
GCCGACAAGCAGAAGAACGGCATCAAGGTGAACTTCAAGATCCGCCACAACATCGAGGACGGCAGCGTGC
AGCTCGCCGACCACTACCAGCAGAACACCCCCATCGGCGACGGCCCCGTGCTGCTGCCCGACAACCACTA
CCTGAGCACCCAGTCCGCCCTGAGCAAAGACCCCAACGAGAAGCGCGATCACATGGTCCTGCTGGAGTTC
GTGACCGCCGCCGGGATCACTCTCGGCATGGACGAGCTGTACAAGTCCGGACTCAGATCCTACTAGTAGG
ATCTCGAGTTTAAACCGTACGGGAAACGGCCCTATTCTATAGTGTCACCTAAATGCTAGAGCTCGCTGAT
CAGCCTCGACTGTGCCTTCTAGTTGCCAGCCATCTGTTGTTTGCCCCTCCCCCGTGCCTTCCTTGACCCT
GGAAGGTGCCACTCCCACTGTCCTTTCCTAATAAAATGAGGAAATTGCATCGCATTGTCTGAGTAGGTGT
CATTCTATTCTGGGGGGTGGGGTGGGGCAGGACAGCAAGGGGGAGGATTGGGAAGACAATAGCGCGGCCG
CTCTAGAGCATGGCTACGTAGATAAGTAGCATGGCGGGTTAATCATTAACTACAAGGAACCCCTAGTGAT
GGAGTTGGCCACTCCCTCTCTGCGCGCTCGCTCGCTCACTGAGGCCGGGCGACCAAAGGTCGCCCGACGC
CCGGGCTTTGCCCGGGCGGCCTCAGTGAGCGAGCGAGCGCGCCAGCTGGCGTAATAGCGAAGAGGCCCGC
ACCGATCGCCCTTCCCAACAGTTGCGCAGCCTGAATGGCGAATGGAATTCCAGACGATTGAGCGTCAAAA
TGTAGGTATTTCCATGAGCGTTTTTCCT
[38 nt withheld, positions 4579-4616]
C
[378 nt withheld, positions 4618-4995]
C
[91 nt withheld, positions 4997-5087]
A
[49 nt withheld, positions 5089-5137]
CCTTTGACGTTGGAGTCCACGTTCTTT
[37 nt withheld, positions 5165-5201]
ACCCTATCTCGGTCTATTCTTTTGATTTATAAGGGATTTTGCCGATTTCGGCCTATTGGTTAAAAAATGA
GCTGATTTAACAAAAATTTAACGCGAATTTTAACAAAAT
[37 nt withheld, positions 5311-5347]
T
[100 nt withheld, positions 5349-5448]
CTCAGGCAATGACCTGATAGCCTTTGTAG
[69 nt withheld, positions 5478-5546]
T
[44 nt withheld, positions 5548-5591]
ACCTACACATTACTCA
[44 nt withheld, positions 5608-5651]
TTGCGTTGAAATAAAGGCTTCTCCC
[83 nt withheld, positions 5677-5759]
TTCTTTGCCTTGCCTGTATGATTTATTGGATGTTGGAATTCCTGATGCGGTATTTTCTCCTTACGCATCT
GTGCGGTATTTCACACCGCATATGGTGCACTCTCAGTACAATCTGCTCTGATGCCGCATAGTTAAGCCAG
CCCCGACACCCGCCAACACCCGCTGACGCGCCCTGACGGGCTTGTCTGCTCCCGGCATCCGCTTACAGAC
AAGCTGTGACCGTCTCCGGGAGCTGCATGTGTCAGAGGTTTTCACCGTCATCACCGAAACGCGCGAGACG
AAAGGGCCTCGTGATACGCCTATTTTTATAGGTTAATGTCATGATAATAATGGTTTCTTAGACGTCAGGT
GGCACTTTTCGGGGAAATGTGCGCGGAACCCCTATTTGTTTATTTTTCTAAATACATTCAAATATGTATC
CGCTCATGAGACAATAACCCTGATAAATGCTTCAATAATATTGAAAAAGGAAGAGTATGAGTATTCAACA
TTTCCGTGTCGCCCTTATTCCCTTTTTTGCGGCATTTTGCCTTCCTGTTTTTGCTCACCCAGAAACGCTG
GTGAAAGTAAAAGATGCTGAAGATCAGTTGGGTGCACGAGTGGGTTACATCGAACTGGATCTCAACAGCG
GTAAGATCCTTGAGAGTTTTCGCCCCGAAGAACGTTTTCCAATGATGAGCACTTTTAAAGTTCTGCTATG
TGGCGCGGTATTATCCCGTATTGACGCCGGGCAAGAGCAACTCGGTCGCCGCATACACTATTCTCAGAAT
GACTTGGTTGAGTACTCACCAGTCACAGAAAAGCATCTTACGGATGGCATGACAGTAAGAGAATTATGCA
GTGCTGCCATAACCATGAGTGATAACACTGCGGCCAACTTACTTCTGACAACGATCGGAGGACCGAAGGA
GCTAACCGCTTTTTTGCACAACATGGGGGATCATGTAACTCGCCTTGATCGTTGGGAACCGGAGCTGAAT
GAAGCCATACCAAACGACGAGCGTGACACCACGATGCCTGTAGCAATGGCAACAACGTTGCGCAAACTAT
TAACTGGCGAACTACTTACTCTAGCTTCCCGGCAACAATTAATAGACTGGATGGAGGCGGATAAAGTTGC
AGGACCACTTCTGCGCTCGGCCCTTCCGGCTGGCTGGTTTATTGCTGATAAATCTGGAGCCGGTGAGCGT
GGGTCTCGCGGTATCATTGCAGCACTGGGGCCAGATGGTAAGCCCTCCCGTATCGTAGTTATCTACACGA
CGGGGAGTCAGGCAACTATGGATGAACGAAATAGACAGATCGCTGAGATAGGTGCCTCACTGATTAAGCA
TTGGTAACTGTCAGACCAAGTTTACTCATATATACTTTAGATTGATTTAAAACTTCATTTTTAATTTAAA
AGGATCTAGGTGAAGATCCTTTTTGATAATCTCATGACCAAAATCCCTTAACGTGAGTTTTCGTTCCACT
GAGCGTCAGACCCCGTAGAAAAGATCAAAGGATCTTCTTGAGATCCTTTTTTTCTGCGCGTAATCTGCTG
CTTGCAAACAAAAAAACCACCGCTACCAGCGGTGGTTTGTTTGCCGGATCAAGAGCTACCAACTCTTTTT
CCGAAGGTAACTGGCTTCAGCAGAGCGCAGATACCAAATACTGTCCTTCTAGTGTAGCCGTAGTTAGGCC
ACCACTTCAAGAACTCTGTAGCACCGCCTACATACCTCGCTCTGCTAATCCTGTTACCAGTGGCTGCTGC
CAGTGGCGATAAGTCGTGTCTTACCGGGTTGGACTCAAGACGATAGTTACCGGATAAGGCGCAGCGGTCG
GGCTGAACGGGGGGTTCGTGCACACAGCCCAGCTTGGAGCGAACGACCTACACCGAACTGAGATACCTAC
AGCGTGAGCTATGAGAAAGCGCCACGCTTCCCGAAGGGAGAAAGGCGGACAGGTATCCGGTAAGCGGCAG
GGTCGGAACAGGAGAGCGCACGAGGGAGCTTCCAGGGGGAAACGCCTGGTATCTTTATAGTCCTGTCGGG
TTTCGCCACCTCTGACTTGAGCGTCGATTTTTGTGATGCTCGTCAGGGGGGCGGAGCCTATGGAAAAACG
CCAGCAACGCGGCCTTTTTACGGTTCCTGGCCTTTTGCTGGCCTTTTGCTCACATGTTCTTTCCTGCGTT
ATCCCCTGATTCTGTGGATAACCGTATTACCGCCTTTGAGTGAGCTGATACCGCTCGCCGCAGCCGAACG
ACCGAGCGCAGCGAGTCAGTGAGCGAGGAAGCGGAAGAGCGCCCAATACGCAAACCGCCTCTCCCCGCGC
GTTGGCCGATTCATTAATG
