>Addgene plasmid #22914 | pAAV-fPV-GFP | addgene partial sequence | sequence record 28781 | 22914 with hBglob-intron-R 5'-GGTGCAAAGAGGCATGATAC
CGAAGAAGAGATAGGGAAGTATTAGAAATAAGATAAACAAAAAAGTATATTAAAAGAAGAAAGCATTTTT
TAAAATTACAAATGCAAAATTACCCTGATTTGGTCAATATGTGTACCCTGTTACTTCTCCCCTTCCTATG
ACATGAACTTAACCATAGAAAAGAAGGGGAAAGAAAACATCAAGGGTCCCATAGACTCACCCTGAAGTTC
TCAGGATCCGAGCTCGGCGCGCCGCTAGCTTTGCCAGCTGAAAAGACAGGAGGAGGTTAAAGGTCAGTGG
AAAAGCAGAAAAGATATATATCAGCTGTAACTGAGGAAGGTAGTGTACAAAAATCCCTAATCTGATGTTT
GATCTGCATGCCAGAACACACGTTTTGTTGGATGGCGGACTTTTTTTAAATGAAGTAAATCATTTTTAAC
TGCGAAGAGTGTAATAGATCTGTTGTAGTAGCAGACAGGTGTCGATAGGGGTCAGGCCTGAGCCGTCTGC
GACTGTACACAGAGACCGAACCATGTGTGCTGACCAGATGTTGAAGCTTTTGTTTTATTTTTATCCCTTC
AAAGTACAGGTAATGATGTACAAATCGAAGCCAAAATATCTCTTGTCTTCATGATTATGACACAGAAGTC
TTTGGAGAGTCTAATTTCTTCTTTAACAAGTGTTTGCTGAAGTGCTCTGGGCTGTGAGAAGATGCTGAAA
CTGCCCAGTGATTGAGCTCAGTTATCTTGGATTAAGTTACCACAGACAGTTCAGGTATGTCACGATGTCT
GGCCTCTACCTGTCCT
