>Addgene plasmid #22914 | pAAV-fPV-GFP | addgene partial sequence | sequence record 28782 | 22914 with EGFP-N
TTGCTCACCATGGTGGCGACCGGTAGCATCGAATTCCTGCAGCCCGGGGGATCCACTAGTTCTAGAGGCC
GAGGCGGCCAGATCTTCGAATTCACGTGCTTTGCCAAAGTGATGGGCCAGCACACAGACCAGCACGTTGC
CCAGGAGCTGTGGGAGGAAGATAAGAGGTATGAACATGATTAGCAAAAGGGCCTAGCTTGGACTCAGAAT
AATCCAGCCTTATCCCAACCATAAAATAAAAGCAGAATGGTAGCTGGATTGTAGCTGCTATTAGCAATAT
GAAACCTCTTACATCAGTTACAATTTATATGCAGAAATATTTATATGCAGAAATATTGCTATTGCCTTAA
CCCAGAAATTATCACTGTTATTCTTTAGAATGGTGCAAAGAGGCATGATACATTGTATCATTATTGCCCT
GAAAGAAAGAGATTAGGGAAAGTATTAGAAATAAGATAAACAAAAAAGTATATTAAAAGAAGAAAGCATT
TTTTAAAATTACAAATGCAAAATTACCCTGATTTGGTCAATATGTGTACCCTGTTACTTCTCCCCTTCCT
ATGACATGAACTTAACCATAGAAAAGAAGGGGAAAGAAAACATCAAGGGTCCCATAGACTCACCCTGAAG
TTCTCAGGATCCGAGCTCGGCGCGCCGCTAGCTTTGCCAGCTGAAAAGACAGGAGGAGGTTAAAGGTCAG
TGGAAAAGCAGAAAAGATATATATCAGCTGTAACTGAGGAAGG
